Addgene plasmid #152351: pGBW-m4134453
Purpose: Mammalian expression plasmid for SARS-CoV-2 nsp8
Depositing lab: Ginkgo Bioworks & Benjie Chen. Depositing organization: Ginkgo Bioworks.
Backbone
  Vector backbone: pTwist_CMV_6
  Backbone size w/o insert (bp): 4180
  Vector type: Mammalian Expression
Growth in bacteria
  Bacterial resistance: Ampicillin, 100 μg/mL
  Growth temperature: 37°C
  Growth strain: DH5alpha
  Copy number: High Copy
Gene/Insert
  Gene/Insert name: SARS-CoV-2 nsp8
  Species: Severe acute respiratory syndrome coronavirus 2
  Insert size (bp): 593
  Mutation: wt
  Entrez Gene: ORF1ab (a.k.a. GU280_gp01)
  Promoter: CMV
  Tag / fusion protein: Cleavable TEV;TRX (C terminal on backbone)
  Cloning method: Unknown
Resource information
  A portion of this plasmid was derived from a plasmid made by: GinkgoBioworks
Depositor comments: NCBI reference sequence: YP_009725304.1
How to cite: pGBW-m4134453 was a gift from Ginkgo Bioworks & Benjie Chen (Addgene plasmid # 152351 ; http://n2t.net/addgene:152351 ; RRID:Addgene_152351)
