[The description below was written by a language model from this plasmid's Addgene catalogue record and pLannotate feature annotations shown in this document.]
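Description:
pGBW-m4134453 is a mammalian expression plasmid built on the pTwist_CMV_6 backbone for producing the SARS-CoV-2 non-structural protein 8 (nsp8). nsp8 is one of the mature products cleaved from the viral ORF1ab replicase polyprotein. The wild-type coding sequence, about 0.6 kb, spans the numbering origin of the 5.2 kb circular record. The automated annotation identifies it only as a fragment of the SARS-CoV-2 replicase polyprotein 1a, and the nsp10 function text attached to that hit is generic polyprotein annotation rather than a description of this insert.

Transcription is driven by the human cytomegalovirus immediate-early enhancer and promoter. The feature table resolves this as a CMV enhancer plus promoter fragments, including a match to the truncated CMVd2 form. Immediately downstream of nsp8 lies an E. coli thioredoxin (trxA) coding sequence followed by a 6xHis tag. This agrees with the catalogue entry for a C-terminal, TEV-cleavable TRX fusion supplied by the backbone, although the TEV site itself is not separately annotated. Thioredoxin is commonly used as a solubility-enhancing partner, the His tag permits metal-affinity purification, and TEV cleavage would remove both.

An SV40 polyadenylation signal is annotated downstream of the cassette, on the opposite strand. The expression unit is bracketed by β-globin insulator elements, T7 and rrnG terminators, and a synthetic poly(A) signal upstream of the enhancer, all of which help isolate it from the surrounding backbone. The plasmid is propagated in E. coli through a high-copy ColE1/pUC-type origin with ampicillin selection (AmpR). No mammalian selection marker is annotated, which suggests transient transfection. The record supports use in expressing and purifying nsp8 for studies of the SARS-CoV-2 proteome.
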