Features (pLannotate 1.2.2; 18 found; start..end, strand, type, name):
    623..949     +  CDS            trxA: THIO_ECO57 - Experimental evidence at protein level: Swiss-Prot protein existence level 1. Participates in various redox reactions through the reversible oxidation of its active center dithiol to a disulfide and catalyzes dithiol-disulfide exchange reactions. From Escherichia coli O157:H7.
    971..988     +  CDS            6xHis: 6xHis affinity tag
   1065..1186    -  polyA_signal   SV40 poly(A) signal: SV40 polyadenylation signal
   1209..1278    -  CDS            large T antigen (fragment): large T antigen from SV40 (simian virus 40)
   1301..1347    +  terminator     T7 terminator: transcription terminator for bacteriophage T7 RNA polymerase
   1377..1513    +  terminator     rrnG terminator: transcription terminator from the E. coli ribosomal RNA rrnG operon (Albrechtsen et al., 1991)
   1558..1629    +  misc_feature   3' β-globin insulator: insulator downstream of the human β-globin locus (Farrell et al., 2002)
   1855..2443    -  rep_origin     ori: high-copy-number ColE1/pMB1/pBR322/pUC origin of replication
   2615..2679    -  CDS            bla(M) (fragment): β-lactamase lacking the signal sequence; bla(M); allows cytosolic expression of β-lactamase
   3189..4049    +  CDS            AmpR: β-lactamase; bla; confers resistance to ampicillin, carbenicillin, and related antibiotics
   4062..4198    +  terminator     rrnG terminator: transcription terminator from the E. coli ribosomal RNA rrnG operon (Albrechtsen et al., 1991)
   4350..4421    +  misc_feature   5' β-globin insulator: insulator upstream of the human β-globin locus (Farrell et al., 2002)
   4426..4472    -  terminator     T7 terminator: transcription terminator for bacteriophage T7 RNA polymerase
   4490..4538    -  polyA_signal   poly(A) signal: synthetic polyadenylation signal
   4619..4922    +  enhancer       CMV enhancer: human cytomegalovirus immediate early enhancer
   4995..5012    -  promoter       CMV promoter (fragment): human cytomegalovirus (CMV) immediate early promoter
   5075..5126    +  promoter       CMVd2 promoter: truncated human cytomegalovirus (CMV) immediate early promoter that yields moderately reduced expression relative to the full-length promoter
   5192..607     +  CDS            R1A_SARS2 (fragment) (across the origin): Experimental evidence at protein level: Swiss-Prot protein existence level 1. [Non-structural protein 10]: Plays a pivotal role in viral transcription by stimulating both nsp14 3'-5' exoribonuclease and nsp16 2'-O-methyltransferase activities. Therefore plays an essential role in viral mRNAs cap methylation. From Severe acute respiratory syndrome coronavirus 2 (2019-nCoV) (SARS-CoV-2).
>Addgene plasmid #152351 | pGBW-m4134453 | depositor full sequence | sequence record 295363 | Full Sequence
CACCATGGCAATTGCCTCAGAATTTAGTTCCCTCCCCTCGTACGCTGCGTTCGCTACCGCCCAAGAGGCA
TATGAGCAGGCCGTAGCCAACGGGGACAGCGAAGTGGTTCTTAAGAAACTGAAGAAATCTTTGAATGTGG
CAAAGAGCGAGTTTGATCGGGACGCGGCAATGCAGAGGAAGCTGGAAAAAATGGCTGATCAGGCTATGAC
ACAGATGTACAAACAAGCCCGATCCGAGGACAAGAGAGCTAAAGTCACTTCTGCCATGCAAACGATGCTA
TTCACCATGTTACGTAAGCTGGATAACGACGCACTCAATAACATAATCAATAACGCCCGCGATGGTTGTG
TGCCATTGAATATCATTCCTCTTACTACAGCGGCCAAGCTGATGGTCGTTATCCCGGACTATAACACATA
CAAAAATACCTGCGACGGCACCACTTTCACGTATGCTAGCGCCCTGTGGGAAATACAGCAGGTAGTGGAT
GCCGATTCAAAGATTGTGCAGCTTAGTGAGATCTCCATGGACAACAGTCCCAACTTGGCTTGGCCTTTAA
TCGTCACAGCTCTCAGAGCCAATAGCGCAGTTAAACTGCAAGAAAACCTTTACTTTCAGTCGATGAGTGA
CAAAATCATTCATCTAACCGATGACTCCTTTGATACAGACGTGTTGAAGGCCGATGGTGCGATACTGGTA
GATTTCTGGGCTGAATGGTGTGGCCCGTGCAAGATGATCGCACCCATTCTGGACGAGATCGCCGACGAGT
ATCAAGGAAAATTAACTGTCGCTAAGCTTAATATAGATCAGAACCCAGGGACGGCACCTAAATACGGCAT
CAGGGGAATACCTACCCTCCTGCTCTTTAAGAATGGGGAAGTTGCCGCGACAAAAGTGGGAGCCCTGTCT
AAGGGCCAGCTAAAAGAGTTCTTGGACGCTAACCTGGCAGGTTCAGGCTCGGGGCACATGCACCATCACC
ATCACCATAGCAGCGGGCTCGTGCCACGCGGCTAAGCTAGCTTGACTGACTGAGATACAGCGTACCTTCA
GCTCACAGACATGATAAGATACATTGATGAGTTTGGACAAACCACAACTAGAATGCAGTGAAAAAAATGC
TTTATTTGTGAAATTTGTGATGCTATTGCTTTATTTGTAACCATTATAAGCTGCAATAAACAAGTTAACA
ACAACAATTGCATTCATTTTATGTTTCAGGTTCAGGGGGAGGTGTGGGAGGTTTTTTAAAGCAAGTAAAA
CCTCTACAAATGTGGTATTGGCCCATCTCTATCGGTATCGTAGCATAACCCCTTGGGGCCTCTAAACGGG
TCTTGAGGGGTTTTTTGTGCCCCTCGGGCCGGATTGCTATCTACCGGCATTGGCGCAGAAAAAAATGCCT
GATGCGACGCTGCGCGTCTTATACTCCCACATATGCCAGATTCAGCAACGGATACGGCTTCCCCAACTTG
CCCACTTCCATACGTGTCCTCCTTACCAGAAATTTATCCTTAAGGTCGTCAGCTATCCTGCAGGCGATCT
CTCGATTTCGATCAAGACATTCCTTTAATGGTCTTTTCTGGACACCACTAGGGGTCAGAAGTAGTTCATC
AAACTTTCTTCCCTCCCTAATCTCATTGGTTACCTTGGGCTATCGAAACTTAATTAACCAGTCAAGTCAG
CTACTTGGCGAGATCGACTTGTCTGGGTTTCGACTACGCTCAGAATTGCGTCAGTCAAGTTCGATCTGGT
CCTTGCTATTGCACCCGTTCTCCGATTACGAGTTTCATTTAAATCATGTGAGCAAAAGGCCAGCAAAAGG
CCAGGAACCGTAAAAAGGCCGCGTTGCTGGCGTTTTTCCATAGGCTCCGCCCCCCTGACGAGCATCACAA
AAATCGACGCTCAAGTCAGAGGTGGCGAAACCCGACAGGACTATAAAGATACCAGGCGTTTCCCCCTGGA
AGCTCCCTCGTGCGCTCTCCTGTTCCGACCCTGCCGCTTACCGGATACCTGTCCGCCTTTCTCCCTTCGG
GAAGCGTGGCGCTTTCTCATAGCTCACGCTGTAGGTATCTCAGTTCGGTGTAGGTCGTTCGCTCCAAGCT
GGGCTGTGTGCACGAACCCCCCGTTCAGCCCGACCGCTGCGCCTTATCCGGTAACTATCGTCTTGAGTCC
AACCCGGTAAGACACGACTTATCGCCACTGGCAGCAGCCACTGGTAACAGGATTAGCAGAGCGAGGTATG
TAGGCGGTGCTACAGAGTTCTTGAAGTGGTGGCCTAACTACGGCTACACTAGAAGAACAGTATTTGGTAT
CTGCGCTCTGCTGAAGCCAGTTACCTTCGGAAAAAGAGTTGGTAGCTCTTGATCCGGCAAACAAACCACC
GCTGGTAGCGGTGGTTTTTTTGTTTGCAAGCAGCAGATTACGCGCAGAAAAAAAGGATCTCAAGAAGATC
CTTTGATCTTTTCTACGGGGTCTGACGCTCAGTGGAACGAAAACTCACGTTAAGGGATTTTGGTCATGAG
ATTATCAAAAAGGATCTTCACCTAGATCCTTTTAAATTAAAAATGAAGTTTTAAATCAATCTAAAGTATA
TATGAGTAAACTTGGTCTGACAGTTACCAATGCTTAATCAGTGAGGCACCTATCTCAGCGATCTGTCTAT
TTCGTTCATCCATAGTTGCATTTAAATTTCCGAACTCTCCAAGGCCCTCGTCGGAAAATCTTCAAACCTT
TCGTCCGATCCATCTTGCAGGCTACCTCTCGAACGAACTATCGCAAGTCTCTTGGCCGGCCTTGCGCCTT
GGCTATTGCTTGGCAGCGCCTATCGCCAGGTATTACTCCAATCCCGAATATCCGAGATCGGGATCACCCG
AGAGAAGTTCAACCTACATCCTCAATCCCGATCTATCCGAGATCCGAGGAATATCGAAATCGGGGCGCGC
CTGGTGTACCGAGAACGATCCTCTCAGTGCGAGTCTCGACGATCCATATCGTTGCTTGGCAGTCAGCCAG
TCGGAATCCAGCTTGGGACCCAGGAAGTCCAATCGTCAGATATTGTACTCAAGCCTGGTCACGGCAGCGT
ACCGATCTGTTTAAACCTAGATATTGATAGTCTGATCGGTCAACGTATAATCGAGTCCTAGCTTTTGCAA
ACATCTATCAAGAGACAGGATCAGCAGGAGGCTTTCGCATGAGTATTCAACATTTCCGTGTCGCCCTTAT
TCCCTTTTTTGCGGCATTTTGCCTTCCTGTTTTTGCTCACCCAGAAACGCTGGTGAAAGTAAAAGATGCT
GAAGATCAGTTGGGTGCGCGAGTGGGTTACATCGAACTGGATCTCAACAGCGGTAAGATCCTTGAGAGTT
TTCGCCCCGAAGAACGCTTTCCAATGATGAGCACTTTTAAAGTTCTGCTATGTGGCGCGGTATTATCCCG
TATTGACGCCGGGCAAGAGCAACTCGGTCGCCGCATACACTATTCTCAGAATGACTTGGTTGAGTATTCA
CCAGTCACAGAAAAGCATCTTACGGATGGCATGACAGTAAGAGAATTATGCAGTGCTGCCATAACCATGA
GTGATAACACTGCGGCCAACTTACTTCTGACAACGATTGGAGGACCGAAGGAGCTAACCGCTTTTTTGCA
CAACATGGGGGATCATGTAACTCGCCTTGATCGTTGGGAACCGGAGCTGAATGAAGCCATACCAAACGAC
GAGCGTGACACCACGATGCCTGTAGCAATGGCAACAACCTTGCGTAAACTATTAACTGGCGAACTACTTA
CTCTAGCTTCCCGGCAACAGTTGATAGACTGGATGGAGGCGGATAAAGTTGCAGGACCACTTCTGCGCTC
GGCCCTTCCGGCTGGCTGGTTTATTGCTGATAAATCTGGAGCCGGTGAGCGTGGGTCTCGCGGTATCATT
GCAGCACTGGGGCCAGATGGTAAGCCCTCCCGTATCGTAGTTATCTACACGACGGGGAGTCAGGCAACTA
TGGATGAACGAAATAGACAGATCGCTGAGATAGGTGCCTCACTGATTAAGCATTGGTAACCGATTCTAGG
TGCATTGGCGCAGAAAAAAATGCCTGATGCGACGCTGCGCGTCTTATACTCCCACATATGCCAGATTCAG
CAACGGATACGGCTTCCCCAACTTGCCCACTTCCATACGTGTCCTCCTTACCAGAAATTTATCCTTAAGA
TCCCGAATCGTTTAAACTCGACTCTGGCTCTATCGAATCTCCGTCGTTTCGAGCTTACGCGAACAGCCGT
GGCGCTCATTTGCTCGTCGGGCATCGAATCTCGTCAGCTATCGTCAGCTTACCTTTTTGGCAGCGATCGC
GGCTCCCGACATCTTGGACCATTAGCTCCACAGGTATCTTCTTCCCTCTAGTGGTCATAACAGCAGCTTC
AGCTACCTCTCAATTCAAAAAACCCCTCAAGACCCGTTTAGAGGCCCCAAGGGGTTATGCTATCAATCGT
TGCGTTACACACACAAAAAACCAACACACATCCATCTTCGATGGATAGCGATTTTATTATCTAACTGCTG
ATCGAGTGTAGCCAGATCTAGTAATCAATTACGGGGTCATTAGTTCATAGCCCATATATGGAGTTCCGCG
TTACATAACTTACGGTAAATGGCCCGCCTGGCTGACCGCCCAACGACCCCCGCCCATTGACGTCAATAAT
GACGTATGTTCCCATAGTAACGCCAATAGGGACTTTCCATTGACGTCAATGGGTGGAGTATTTACGGTAA
ACTGCCCACTTGGCAGTACATCAAGTGTATCATATGCCAAGTACGCCCCCTATTGACGTCAATGACGGTA
AATGGCCCGCCTGGCATTATGCCCAGTACATGACCTTATGGGACTTTCCTACTTGGCAGTACATCTACGT
ATTAGTCATCGCTATTACCATGCTGATGCGGTTTTGGCAGTACATCAATGGGCGTGGATAGCGGTTTGAC
TCACGGGGATTTCCAAGTCTCCACCCCATTGACGTCAATGGGAGTTTGTTTTGGCACCAAAATCAACGGG
ACTTTCCAAAATGTCGTAACAACTCCGCCCCATTGACGCAAATGGGCGGTAGGCGTGTACGGTGGGAGGT
CTATATAAGCAGAGCTGGTTTAGTGAACCGTCAGATCAGATCTTTGTCGATCCTACCATCCACTCGACAC
ACCCGCCAGCGGCCGC
